>Addgene plasmid #129261 | pCAG-Ace2_D92N_E199V-mNeon-ST | addgene full sequence | sequence record 254336 | Addgene NGS Result
CGGTGCCGCCACCATGGCTGACGTGGAAACCGAGACCGGCATGATTGCACAGTGGATTGTCTTTGCTATT
ATGGCTGCTGCTGCTATTGCTTTTGGAGTGGCTGTGCACTTTCGGCCTTCAGAGCTGAAGAGCGCATACT
ATATCAACATTGCCATCTGCACTATCGCCGCTACCGCTTACTATGCAATGGCCGTGAACTACCAGGACCT
GACAATGAATGGTGAAAGGCAGGTGGTCTACGCAAGATATATTGACTGGGTGCTGACCACACCACTGCTC
CTGCTCAACCTCATCGTCATGACCAAGATGGGCGGAGTGATGATTTCTTGGGTCATCGGCGCAGACATTT
TCATGATCGTGTTTGGTATTCTGGGCGCCTTCGAGGATGAACACAAGTTCAAATGGGTGTACTTTATCGC
TGGATGTGTGATGCAGGCAGTCCTGACATACGGGATGTATAACGCCACTTGGAAAGACGATCTGAAGAAA
AGCCCCGAGTACCATAGCTCCTATGTCAGTCTGCTCGTCTTCCTGTCAATCCTCTGGGTGTTTTATCCTG
TCGTGTGGGCTTTCGGGTCTGGTAGTGGCGTGCTGTCCGTCGACAATGTGGCCATTCTCATGGGAATCCT
GGATGTGCTCGCTAAGCCACTGTTTGGAATGGGGTGCCTCATTGCCCATGAGACTATCTTCAAGAAGATG
CTGAGGTCTCTCCCAGCGACACATGAGTTACACATCTTTGGCTCCATCAACGGTGTGGACTTTGACATGG
TGGGTCAGGGCACCGGCAATCCAAATGATGGTTATGAGGAGTTAAACCTGAAGTCCACCAAGGGTGACCT
CCAGTTCTCCCCCTGGATTCTGGTCCCTCATATCGGGTATGGCTTCCATCAGTACCTGCCCTACCCTGAC
GGGATGTCGCCTTTCCAGGCCGCCATGGTAGATGGCTCCGGATACCAAGTCCATCGCACAATGCAGTTTG
AAGATGGTGCCTCCCTTACTGTTAACTACCGCTACACCTACGAGGGAAGCCACATCAAAGGAGAGGCCCA
GGTGAAGGGGACTGGTTTCCCTGCTGACGGTCCTGTGATGACCAACTCGCTGACCGCTGCGGACTGGTGC
AGGTCGAAGAAGACTTACCCCAACGACAAAACCATCATCAGTACCTTTAAGTGGAGTTACACCACTGGAA
ATGGCAAGCGCTACAGGAGCACTGCGCGGACCACCTACACCTTTGCCAAGCCAATGGCGGCTAACTATCT
GAAGAACCAGCCGATGTACGTGTTCCGTAAGACGGAGCTCAAGCACTCCAAGACCGAGCTCAACTTCAAG
GAGTGGCAAAAGGCCTTTACCGATGTGATGGGCATGGACGAGCTGTACAAGAAGAGCAGGATCACCAGCG
AGGGCGAGTACATCCCCCTGGACCAGATCGACATCAACGTGTTCTGCTACGAGAACGAGGTGAAGAGCAG
GATCACCAGCGAGGGCGAGTACATCCCCCTGGACCAGATCGACATCAACGTGTTCTGCTACGAGAACGAG
GTGCAAAGTCAGCCTATCCTGAACACAAAGGAAATGGCTCCACAGTCTAAGCCTCCCGAAGAGCTTGAGA
TGTCCAGTATGCCAAGTCCCGTGGCTCCCCTCCCTGCCAGGACTGAAGGAGTGATTGACATGAGGAGTAT
GTCATCTATTGATAGCTTCATCTCTTGCGCAACAGATTTCCCCGAGGCTACTCGATTCTGAGAATTCGAT
ATCGGTACCGATGAATAGCTCGAGGTACCGATGAATAGCTAAGGTCGAGGCCGCAGGTAAGTATCAAGGT
TACAAGACAGGTTTAAGGAGACCAATAGAAACTGGGCTTGTCGAGACAGAGAAGACTCTTGCGTTTCTGA
TAGGCACCTATTGGTCTTACTGACATCCACTTTGCCTTTCTCTCCACAGGTGTCGACAATCAACCTCTGG
ATTACAAAATTTGTGAAAGATTGACTGGTATTCTTAACTATGTTGCTCCTTTTACGCTATGTGGATACGC
TGCTTTAATGCCTTTGTATCATGCTATTGCTTCCCGTATGGCTTTCATTTTCTCCTCCTTGTATAAATCC
TGGTTGCTGTCTCTTTATGAGGAGTTGTGGCCCGTTGTCAGGCAACGTGGCGTGGTGTGCACTGTGTTTG
CTGACGCAACCCCCACTGGTTGGGGCATTGCCACCACCTGTCAGCTCCTTTCCGGGACTTTCGCTTTCCC
CCTCCCTATTGCCACGGCGGAACTCATCGCCGCCTGCCTTGCCCGCTGCTGGACAGGGGCTCGGCTGTTG
GGCACTGACAATTCCGTGGTGTTGTCGGGGAAGCTGACGTCCTTTCCATGGCTGCTCGCCTGTGTTGCCA
CCTGGATTCTGCGCGGGACGTCCTTCTGCTACGTCCCTTCGGCCCTCAATCCAGCGGACCTTCCTTCCCG
CGGCCTGCTGCCGGCTCTGCGGCCTCTTCCGCGTCTTCGCCTTCGCCCTCAGACGAGTCGGATCTCCCTT
TGGGCCGCCTCCCCGCCTGGAATTCGAGCTCGGTACGATCAGCCTCGACTGTGCCTTCTAGTTGCCAGCC
ATCTGTTGTTTGCCCCTCCCCCGTGCCTTCCTTGACCCTGGAAGGTGCCACTCCCACTGTCCTTTCCTAA
TAAAATGAGGAAATTGCATCGCATTGTCTGAGTAGGTGTCATTCTATTCTGGGGGGTGGGGTGGGGCAGG
ACAGCAAGGGGGAGGATTGGGAAGACAATAGCCCAGCTTTTGTTCCCTTTAGTGAGGGTTAATTGCGCGC
TTGGCGTAATCATGGTCATAGCTGTTTCCTGTGTGAAATTGTTATCCGCTAATTCACTCCTCAGGTGCAG
GCTGCCTATCAGAAGGTGGTGGCTGGTGTGGCCAATGCCCTGGCTCACAAATACCACTGAGATCTTTTTC
CCTCTGCCAAAAATTATGGGGACATCATGAAGCCCCTTGAGCATCTGACTTCTGGCTAATAAAGGAAATT
TATTTTCATTGCAATAGTGTGTTGGAATTTTTTGTGTCTCTCACTCGGAAGGACATATGGGAGGGCAAAT
CATTTAAAACATCAGAATGAGTATTTGGTTTAGAGTTTGGCAACATATGCCCATATGCTGGCTGCCATGA
ACAAAGGTTGGCTATAAAGAGGTCATCAGTATATGAAACAGCCCCCTGCTGTCCATTCCTTATTCCATAG
AAAAGCCTTGACTTGAGGTTAGATTTTTTTTATATTTTGTTTTGTGTTATTTTTTTCTTTAACATCCCTA
AAATTTTCCTTACATGTTTTACTAGCCAGATTTTTCCTCCTCTCCTGACTACTCCCAGTCATAGCTGTCC
CTCTTCTCTTATGGAGATCCCTCGACCTGCAGCCCAAGCTTGGCGTAATCATGGTCATAGCTGTTTCCTG
TGTGAAATTGTTATCCGCTCACAATTCCACACAACATACGAGCCGGAAGCATAAAGTGTAAAGCCTGGGG
TGCCTAATGAGTGAGCTAACTCACATTAATTGCGTTGCGCTCACTGCCCGCTTTCCAGTCGGGAAACCTG
TCGTGCCAGCGGATCCGCATCTCAATTAGTCAGCAACCATAGTCCCGCCCCTAACTCCGCCCATCCCGCC
CCTAACTCCGCCCAGTTCCGCCCATTCTCCGCCCCATGGCTGACTAATTTTTTTTATTTATGCAGAGGCC
GAGGCCGCCTCGGCCTCTGAGCTATTCCAGAAGTAGTGAGGAGGCTTTTTTGGAGGCCTAGGCTTTTGCA
AAAAGCTAACTTGTTTATTGCAGCTTATAATGGTTACAAATAAAGCAATAGCATCACAAATTTCACAAAT
AAAGCATTTTTTTCACTGCATTCTAGTTGTGGTTTGTCCAAACTCATCAATGTATCTTATCATGTCTGGA
TCCGCTGCATTAATGAATCGGCCAACGCGCGGGGAGAGGCGGTTTGCGTATTGGGCGCTCTTCCGCTTCC
TCGCTCACTGACTCGCTGCGCTCGGTCGTTCGGCTGCGGCGAGCGGTATCAGCTCACTCAAAGGCGGTAA
TACGGTTATCCACAGAATCAGGGGATAACGCAGGAAAGAACATGTGAGCAAAAGGCCAGCAAAAGGCCAG
GAACCGTAAAAAGGCCGCGTTGCTGGCGTTTTTCCATAGGCTCCGCCCCCCTGACGAGCATCACAAAAAT
CGACGCTCAAGTCAGAGGTGGCGAAACCCGACAGGACTATAAAGATACCAGGCGTTTCCCCCTGGAAGCT
CCCTCGTGCGCTCTCCTGTTCCGACCCTGCCGCTTACCGGATACCTGTCCGCCTTTCTCCCTTCGGGAAG
CGTGGCGCTTTCTCATAGCTCACGCTGTAGGTATCTCAGTTCGGTGTAGGTCGTTCGCTCCAAGCTGGGC
TGTGTGCACGAACCCCCCGTTCAGCCCGACCGCTGCGCCTTATCCGGTAACTATCGTCTTGAGTCCAACC
CGGTAAGACACGACTTATCGCCACTGGCAGCAGCCACTGGTAACAGGATTAGCAGAGCGAGGTATGTAGG
CGGTGCTACAGAGTTCTTGAAGTGGTGGCCTAACTACGGCTACACTAGAAGAACAGTATTTGGTATCTGC
GCTCTGCTGAAGCCAGTTACCTTCGGAAAAAGAGTTGGTAGCTCTTGATCCGGCAAACAAACCACCGCTG
GTAGCGGTGGTTTTTTTGTTTGCAAGCAGCAGATTACGCGCAGAAAAAAAGGATCTCAAGAAGATCCTTT
GATCTTTTCTACGGGGTCTGACGCTCAGTGGAACGAAAACTCACGTTAAGGGATTTTGGTCATGAGATTA
TCAAAAAGGATCTTCACCTAGATCCTTTTAAATTAAAAATGAAGTTTTAAATCAATCTAAAGTATATATG
AGTAAACTTGGTCTGACAGTTACCAATGCTTAATCAGTGAGGCACCTATCTCAGCGATCTGTCTATTTCG
TTCATCCATAGTTGCCTGACTCCCCGTCGTGTAGATAACTACGATACGGGAGGGCTTACCATCTGGCCCC
AGTGCTGCAATGATACCGCGAGACCCACGCTCACCGGCTCCAGATTTATCAGCAATAAACCAGCCAGCCG
GAAGGGCCGAGCGCAGAAGTGGTCCTGCAACTTTATCCGCCTCCATCCAGTCTATTAATTGTTGCCGGGA
AGCTAGAGTAAGTAGTTCGCCAGTTAATAGTTTGCGCAACGTTGTTGCCATTGCTACAGGCATCGTGGTG
TCACGCTCGTCGTTTGGTATGGCTTCATTCAGCTCCGGTTCCCAACGATCAAGGCGAGTTACATGATCCC
CCATGTTGTGCAAAAAAGCGGTTAGCTCCTTCGGTCCTCCGATCGTTGTCAGAAGTAAGTTGGCCGCAGT
GTTATCACTCATGGTTATGGCAGCACTGCATAATTCTCTTACTGTCATGCCATCCGTAAGATGCTTTTCT
GTGACTGGTGAGTACTCAACCAAGTCATTCTGAGAATAGTGTATGCGGCGACCGAGTTGCTCTTGCCCGG
CGTCAATACGGGATAATACCGCGCCACATAGCAGAACTTTAAAAGTGCTCATCATTGGAAAACGTTCTTC
GGGGCGAAAACTCTCAAGGATCTTACCGCTGTTGAGATCCAGTTCGATGTAACCCACTCGTGCACCCAAC
TGATCTTCAGCATCTTTTACTTTCACCAGCGTTTCTGGGTGAGCAAAAACAGGAAGGCAAAATGCCGCAA
AAAAGGGAATAAGGGCGACACGGAAATGTTGAATACTCATACTCTTCCTTTTTCAATATTATTGAAGCAT
TTATCAGGGTTATTGTCTCATGAGCGGATACATATTTGAATGTATTTAGAAAAATAAACAAATAGGGGTT
CCGCGCACATTTCCCCGAAAAGTGCCACCTGGGTCGACATTGATTATTGACTAGTTATTAATAGTAATCA
ATTACGGGGTCATTAGTTCATAGCCCATATATGGAGTTCCGCGTTACATAACTTACGGTAAATGGCCCGC
CTGGCTGACCGCCCAACGACCCCCGCCCATTGACGTCAATAATGACGTATGTTCCCATAGTAACGCCAAT
AGGGACTTTCCATTGACGTCAATGGGTGGAGTATTTACGGTAAACTGCCCACTTGGCAGTACATCAAGTG
TATCATATGCCAAGTACGCCCCCTATTGACGTCAATGACGGTAAATGGCCCGCCTGGCATTATGCCCAGT
ACATGACCTTATGGGACTTTCCTACTTGGCAGTACATCTACGTATTAGTCATCGCTATTACCATGGTCGA
GGTGAGCCCCACGTTCTGCTTCACTCTCCCCATCTCCCCCCCCTCCCCACCCCCAATTTTGTATTTATTT
ATTTTTTAATTATTTTGTGCAGCGATGGGGGCGGGGGGGGGGGGGGSGCGCGCCRGGSGGGGSGGGGSGG
GGGGGGGGGSGGGGSGGGGSGAGGCGGAGAGGTGCGGCGGCAGCCAATCAGAGCGGCGCGCTCCGAAAGT
TTCCTTTTATGGCGAGGCGGCGGCGGCGGCGGCCCTATAAAAAGCGAAGCGCGCGGCGGGCGGGAGTCGC
TGCGCGCTGCCTTCGCCCCGTGCCCCGCTCCGCCGCCGCCTCGCGCCGCCCGCCCCGGCTCTGACTGACC
GCGTTACTCCCACAGGTGAGCGGGCGGGACGGCCCTTCTCCTCCGGGCTGTAATTAGCGCTTGGTTTAAT
GACGGCTTGTTTCTTTTCTGTGGCTGCGTGAAAGCCTTGAGGGGCTCCGGGAGGGCCCTTTGTGCGGGGG
GAGCGGCTCGGGGGGTGCGTGCGTGTGTGTGTGCGTGGGGAGCGCCGCGTGCGGCTCCGCGCTGCCCGGC
GGCTGTGAGCGCTGCGGGCGCGGCGCGGGGCTTTGTGCGCTCCGCAGTGTGCGCGAGGGGAGCGCGGCCG
GGGGCGGTGCCCCGCGGTGCGGGGGGGGCTGCGAGGGGAACAAAGGCTGCGTGCGGGGTGTGTGCGTGGG
GGGGTGAGCAGGGGGTGTGGGCGCGTCGGTCGGGCTGCAACCCCCCCTGCACCCCCCTCCCCGAGTTGCT
GAGCACGGCCCGGCTTCGGGTGCGGGGCTCCGTACGGGGCGTGGCGCGGGGCTCGCCGTGCCGGGCGGGG
GGTGGCGGCAGGTGGGGGTGCCGGGCGGGGCGGGGCCGCCTCGGGCCGGGGAGGGCTCGGGGGAGGGGCG
CGGCGGCCCCCGGAGCGCCGGCGGCTGTCGAGGCGCGGCGAGCCGCAGCCATTGCCTTTTATGGTAATCG
TGCGAGAGGGCGCAGGGACTTCCTTTGTCCCAAATCTGTGCGGAGCCGAAATCTGGGAGGCGCCGCCGCA
CCCCCTCTAGCGGGCGCGGGGCGAAGCGGTGCGGCGCCGGCAGGAAGGAAATGGGCGGGGAGGGCCTTCG
TGCGTCGCCGCGCCGCCGTCCCCTTCTCCCTCTCCAGCCTCGGGGCTGTCCGCGGGGGGACGGCTGCCTT
CGGGGGGGACGGGGCAGGGCGGGGTTCGGCTTCTGGCGTGTGACCGGCGGCTCTAGAGCCTCTGCTAACC
ATGTTCATGCCTTCTTCTTTTTCCTACAGCTCCTGGGCAACGTGCTGGTTATTGTGCTGTCTCATCATTT
TGGCAAAGAATTCGGTACCGCGGGCCCGGGAAC
Features (pLannotate 1.2.2; 26 found; start..end, strand, type, name):
    707..1381    +  CDS            mNeonGreen: mNeonGreen is a basic (constitutively fluorescent) green/yellow fluorescent protein published in 2013, derived from Branchiostoma lanceolatum. It is reported to be a very rapidly-maturing monomer with moderate acid sensitivity.
   1382..1441    +  CDS            KCNJ2 (fragment): KCNJ2_HUMAN - Also known as IRK1. Experimental evidence at protein level: Swiss-Prot protein existence level 1. Probably participates in establishing action potential waveform and excitability of neuronal and muscle tissues. Inward rectifier potassium channels are characterized by a greater tendency to allow potassium to flow into the cell rather than out of it. Their voltage dependence is regulated by the concentration of extracellular potassium; as external potassium is raised, the voltage range of the channel opening shifts to more positive voltages. The inward rectification is mainly due t
   1547..1738    +  CDS            Kcnb1 (fragment): KCNB1_RAT - Experimental evidence at protein level: Swiss-Prot protein existence level 1. Voltage-gated potassium channel that mediates transmembrane potassium transport in excitable membranes, primarily in the brain, but also in the pancreas and cardiovascular system. Contributes to the regulation of the action potential (AP) repolarization, duration and frequency of repetitive AP firing in neurons, muscle cells and endocrine cells and plays a role in homeostatic attenuation of electrical excitability throughout the brain (PubMed:10024359, PubMed:10618149, PubMed:12451110, PubMed:17379638, Pu
   1807..1939    +  intron         chimeric intron: chimera between introns from human β-globin and immunoglobulin heavy chain genes
   1948..2536    +  misc_feature   WPRE: woodchuck hepatitis virus posttranscriptional regulatory element
   2540..2556    +  misc_feature   MCS (fragment): pUC18/19 multiple cloning site
   2569..2680    +  polyA_signal   bGH poly(A) signal: bovine growth hormone polyadenylation signal
   2776..2794    -  promoter       T3 promoter: promoter for bacteriophage T3 RNA polymerase
   2853..2927    +  CDS            HBB (fragment): HBB_PONPY - Experimental evidence at transcript level: Swiss-Prot protein existence level 2. Involved in oxygen transport from the lung to the various peripheral tissues. From Pongo pygmaeus (Bornean orangutan).
   2998..3053    +  polyA_signal   β-globin poly(A) signal: rabbit β-globin polyadenylation signal (Gil and Proudfoot, 1987)
   3438..3454    -  protein_bind   lac operator: The lac repressor binds to the lac operator to inhibit transcription in E. coli. This inhibition can be relieved by adding lactose or isopropyl-β-D-thiogalactopyranoside (IPTG). lac repressor encoded by lacI
   3462..3492    -  promoter       lac promoter: promoter for the E. coli lac operon
   3507..3528    -  protein_bind   CAP binding site: CAP binding activates transcription in the presence of cAMP. E. coli catabolite activator protein
   3541..3580    -  CDS            lacI (fragment): lac repressor; lacI; The lac repressor binds to the lac operator to inhibit transcription in E. coli. This inhibition can be relieved by adding lactose or isopropyl-β-D-thiogalactopyranoside (IPTG).
   3587..3609    +  promoter       SV40 promoter (fragment): SV40 enhancer and early promoter
   3633..3768    +  rep_origin     SV40 ori: SV40 origin of replication
   3788..3922    +  polyA_signal   SV40 poly(A) signal: SV40 polyadenylation signal
   3924..3978    -  CDS            lacI (fragment): lac repressor; lacI; The lac repressor binds to the lac operator to inhibit transcription in E. coli. This inhibition can be relieved by adding lactose or isopropyl-β-D-thiogalactopyranoside (IPTG).
   4161..4749    -  rep_origin     ori: high-copy-number ColE1/pMB1/pBR322/pUC origin of replication
   4920..5780    -  CDS            AmpR: β-lactamase; bla; confers resistance to ampicillin, carbenicillin, and related antibiotics
   5781..5885    -  promoter       AmpR promoter: bla
   5916..6295    +  enhancer       CMV enhancer: human cytomegalovirus immediate early enhancer
   6297..6572    +  promoter       chicken β-actin promoter: No description available
   6573..7589    +  intron         chimeric intron: chimera between introns from chicken β-actin and rabbit β-globin
   7587..7643    +  CDS            HBB (fragment): HBB_LEPEU - Experimental evidence at protein level: Swiss-Prot protein existence level 1. Involved in oxygen transport from the lung to the various peripheral tissues. From Lepus europaeus (European hare).
   7643..7661    +  misc_feature   MCS (fragment): multiple cloning site
