[The description below was written by a language model from this plasmid's Addgene catalogue record and pLannotate feature annotations shown in this document.]
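Description:
pCAG-Ace2_D92N_E199V-mNeon-ST is a 7.7 kb mammalian expression plasmid built on a pCAG backbone for expressing a soma-targeted, genetically encoded voltage indicator. It is propagated in E. coli as a high-copy plasmid through a ColE1/pUC-type origin and selected with ampicillin via the β-lactamase gene. The backbone also carries an SV40 origin and remnants of lac regulatory sequences. No mammalian selection marker is annotated.

Expression is driven by the CAG promoter, annotated as its three usual parts: the CMV immediate-early enhancer, the chicken β-actin promoter, and the chicken β-actin/rabbit β-globin chimeric intron. This combination gives strong constitutive transcription in most mammalian cell types. The synthetic insert was assembled by Gibson cloning between NheI and HindIII sites. According to the catalogue entry, it encodes Ace2 carrying the D92N and E199V substitutions, fused to the green/yellow fluorescent protein mNeonGreen. The Ace2 portion is not picked up by the automated annotation; it presumably lies in the unannotated stretch upstream of mNeonGreen. Downstream of mNeonGreen are a short fragment of the Kir2.1 (KCNJ2) potassium channel, a kind of sequence commonly used as a membrane trafficking signal, and a fragment of rat Kv2.1 (Kcnb1), which most likely corresponds to the "ST" soma-targeting motif that restricts the protein to the cell body. After the coding region come a second short chimeric intron, a WPRE to enhance transcript stability and expression, and bGH and rabbit β-globin polyadenylation signals.

The associated publication concerns engineering positive-going eFRET voltage indicators. The stated purpose of the plasmid is to express the soma-localized form of this Ace2-mNeon variant in mammalian cells.
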