Addgene plasmid #129261: pCAG-Ace2_D92N_E199V-mNeon-ST
Purpose: Express soma-localized Ace2_D92N_E199V-mNeon in mammalian cells
Depositing lab: Eric Schreiter. Publication: A general approach to engineer positive-going eFRET voltage indicators. Abdelfattah AS, Valenti R, Zheng J, Wong A, Podgorski K, Koyama M, Kim DS, Schreiter ER. Nat Commun. 2020 Jul 10;11(1):3444. doi: 10.1038/s41467-020-17322-1. PubMed 32651384.
Backbone
  Vector backbone: pCAG
  Vector type: Mammalian Expression
Growth in bacteria
  Bacterial resistance: Ampicillin, 100 μg/mL
  Growth temperature: 37°C
  Growth strain: DH5alpha
  Copy number: High Copy
Gene/Insert
  Gene/Insert name: Ace2_D92N_E199V-mNeon-ST
  Species: Synthetic
  Mutation: D92N, E199V
  Promoter: CAG
  Cloning method: Gibson Cloning
Terms and licenses: Academic/Nonprofit Terms; Industry Terms: Not Available to Industry
Depositor comments: 5' cloning site: NheI, 3' cloning site: HindIII. Please visit https://www.biorxiv.org/content/10.1101/690925v1.full to read the preprint.
How to cite: pCAG-Ace2_D92N_E199V-mNeon-ST was a gift from Eric Schreiter (Addgene plasmid # 129261 ; http://n2t.net/addgene:129261 ; RRID:Addgene_129261)
